>Addgene plasmid #109725 | p3E-rab8a | depositor full sequence | sequence record 206662 | Full Sequence
CTTTCCTGCGTTATCCCCTGATTCTGTGGATAACCGTATTACCGCCTTTGAGTGAGCTGATACCGCTCGC
CGCAGCCGAACGACCGAGCGCAGCGAGTCAGTGAGCGAGGAAGCGGAAGAGCGCCCAATACGCAAACCGC
CTCTCCCCGCGCGTTGGCCGATTCATTAATGCAGCTGGCACGACAGGTTTCCCGACTGGAAAGCGGGCAG
TGAGCGCAACGCAATTAATACGCGTACCGCTAGCCAGGAAGAGTTTGTAGAAACGCAAAAAGGCCATCCG
TCAGGATGGCCTTCTGCTTAGTTTGATGCCTGGCAGTTTATGGCGGGCGTCCTGCCCGCCACCCTCCGGG
CCGTTGCTTCACAACGTTCAAATCCGCTCCCGGCGGATTTGTCCTACTCAGGAGAGCGTTCACCGACAAA
CAACAGATAAAACGAAAGGCCCAGTCTTCCGACTGAGCCTTTCGTTTTATTTGATGCCTGGCAGTTCCCT
ACTCTCGCGTTAACGCTAGCATGGATGTTTTCCCAGTCACGACGTTGTAAAACGACGGCCAGTCTTAAGC
TCGGGCCCTGCAGCTCTAGAGCTCGAATTCTACAGGTCACTAATACCATCTAAGTAGTTGGTTCATAGTG
ACTGCATATGTTGTGTTTTACAGTATTATGTAGTCTGTTTTTTATGCAAAATCTAATTTAATATATTGAT
ATTTATATCATTTTACGTTTCTCGTTCAACTTTCTTGTACAAAGTGGTGGCGAAGACCTACGATTATTTG
TTTAAACTGCTGTTAATCGGGGATTCCGGAGTCGGGAAGACCTGTGTGCTGTTCAGATTCTCAGAGGATG
CCTTTAACTCGACATTTATCTCGACGATAGGTATCGATTTCAAGATCAGGACAATAGAACTAGATGGCAA
GAAGATAAAGTTACAGATATGGGACACGGCAGGACAGGAACGATTTCGGACGATCACGACAGCATATTAC
AGAGGTGCAATGGGTATTATGCTGGTTTATGATATCACCAATGAGAAGTCATTTGACAACATCAAAAACT
GGATCCGAAACATAGAGGAGCATGCATCAGCTGATGTGGAAAAGATGATTTTGGGGAACAAATGTGACAT
TAATGAGAAGAGGCAGGTGTCTAAAGACAGAGGCGAGAAGCTGGCGTTAGAGTACGGCATCAAGTTCATG
GAGACAAGTGCAAAGGCTAATATCAACGTTGAGAATGCTTTCTTAACACTCGCCAGAGACATAAAAGCAA
AGATGGACACAAAATTGGAGGGAAACAATCCTCAGGGCAGCAACCACGGTGTGAAAATTACCACTGAACA
GCCGAAAAAGAGCAGCTTCTTTCGCTGTGTGCTACTGTGACAACTTTATTATACAAAGTTGGCATTATAA
AAAAGCATTGCTTATCAATTTGTTGCAACGAACAGGTCACTATCAGTCAAAATAAAATCATTATTTGGAG
CTCCATGGTAGCGTTAACGCGGCCGCGATATCCCCTATAGTGAGTCGTATTACATGGTCATAGCTGTTTC
CTGGCAGCTCTGGCCCGTGTCTCAAAATCTCTGATGTTACATTGCACAAGATAAAAATATATCATCATGA
ACAATAAAACTGTCTGCTTACATAAACAGTAATACAAGGGGTGTTATGAGCCATATTCAACGGGAAACGT
CGAGGCCGCGATTAAATTCCAACATGGATGCTGATTTATATGGGTATAAATGGGCTCGCGATAATGTCGG
GCAATCAGGTGCGACAATCTATCGCTTGTATGGGAAGCCCGATGCGCCAGAGTTGTTTCTGAAACATGGC
AAAGGTAGCGTTGCCAATGATGTTACAGATGAGATGGTCAGACTAAACTGGCTGACGGAATTTATGCCTC
TTCCGACCATCAAGCATTTTATCCGTACTCCTGATGATGCATGGTTACTCACCACTGCGATCCCCGGAAA
AACAGCATTCCAGGTATTAGAAGAATATCCTGATTCAGGTGAAAATATTGTTGATGCGCTGGCAGTGTTC
CTGCGCCGGTTGCATTCGATTCCTGTTTGTAATTGTCCTTTTAACAGCGATCGCGTATTTCGTCTCGCTC
AGGCGCAATCACGAATGAATAACGGTTTGGTTGATGCGAGTGATTTTGATGACGAGCGTAATGGCTGGCC
TGTTGAACAAGTCTGGAAAGAAATGCATAAACTTTTGCCATTCTCACCGGATTCAGTCGTCACTCATGGT
GATTTCTCACTTGATAACCTTATTTTTGACGAGGGGAAATTAATAGGTTGTATTGATGTTGGACGAGTCG
GAATCGCAGACCGATACCAGGATCTTGCCATCCTATGGAACTGCCTCGGTGAGTTTTCTCCTTCATTACA
GAAACGGCTTTTTCAAAAATATGGTATTGATAATCCTGATATGAATAAATTGCAGTTTCATTTGATGCTC
GATGAGTTTTTCTAATCAGAATTGGTTAATTGGTTGTAACACTGGCAGAGCATTACGCTGACTTGACGGG
ACGGCGCAAGCTCATGACCAAAATCCCTTAACGTGAGTTACGCGTCGTTCCACTGAGCGTCAGACCCCGT
AGAAAAGATCAAAGGATCTTCTTGAGATCCTTTTTTTCTGCGCGTAATCTGCTGCTTGCAAACAAAAAAA
CCACCGCTACCAGCGGTGGTTTGTTTGCCGGATCAAGAGCTACCAACTCTTTTTCCGAAGGTAACTGGCT
TCAGCAGAGCGCAGATACCAAATACTGTCCTTCTAGTGTAGCCGTAGTTAGGCCACCACTTCAAGAACTC
TGTAGCACCGCCTACATACCTCGCTCTGCTAATCCTGTTACCAGTGGCTGCTGCCAGTGGCGATAAGTCG
TGTCTTACCGGGTTGGACTCAAGACGATAGTTACCGGATAAGGCGCAGCGGTCGGGCTGAACGGGGGGTT
CGTGCACACAGCCCAGCTTGGAGCGAACGACCTACACCGAACTGAGATACCTACAGCGTGAGCATTGAGA
AAGCGCCACGCTTCCCGAAGGGAGAAAGGCGGACAGGTATCCGGTAAGCGGCAGGGTCGGAACAGGAGAG
CGCACGAGGGAGCTTCCAGGGGGAAACGCCTGGTATCTTTATAGTCCTGTCGGGTTTCGCCACCTCTGAC
TTGAGCGTCGATTTTTGTGATGCTCGTCAGGGGGGCGGAGCCTATGGAAAAACGCCAGCAACGCGGCCTT
TTTACGGTTCCTGGCCTTTTGCTGGCCTTTTGCTCACATGTT
Features (pLannotate 1.2.2; 11 found; start..end, strand, type, name):
    121..213     +  CDS            lacI (fragment): lac repressor; lacI; The lac repressor binds to the lac operator to inhibit transcription in E. coli. This inhibition can be relieved by adding lactose or isopropyl-β-D-thiogalactopyranoside (IPTG).
    268..295     -  terminator     rrnB T2 terminator: transcription terminator T2 from the E. coli rrnB gene
    427..470     +  terminator     rrnB T1 terminator: Escherichia coli rrnB; transcription terminator T1 from the E. coli rrnB gene
    517..553     -  CDS            lacZα (fragment): LacZα fragment of β-galactosidase; lacZ fragment
    624..748     -  protein_bind   attR2: mutant version of attR; recombination site for the Gateway® LR reaction LR Clonase™
    750..1367    +  CDS            RAB8A: RAB8A_CANLF - Also known as MEL, RAB8. Experimental evidence at protein level: Swiss-Prot protein existence level 1. The small GTPases Rab are key regulators of intracellular membrane trafficking, from the formation of transport vesicles to their fusion with membranes. Rabs cycle between an inactive GDP-bound form and an active GTP-bound form that is able to recruit to membranes different sets of downstream effectors directly responsible for vesicle formation, movement, tethering and fusion. That Rab is involved in polarized vesicular trafficking and neurotransmitter release. Together with RAB
   1371..1391    -  protein_bind   attB3: mutant version of attB; core recombination site for the Gateway® BP reaction BP Clonase™
   1382..1467    -  protein_bind   attL1 (fragment): mutant version of attL; recombination site for the Gateway® LR reaction LR Clonase™
   1504..1522    -  promoter       T7 promoter: promoter for bacteriophage T7 RNA polymerase
   1656..2465    +  CDS            KanR: aminoglycoside phosphotransferase; aph(3')-Ia; confers resistance to kanamycin in bacteria or G418 (Geneticin®) in eukaryotes
   2612..3200    +  rep_origin     ori: high-copy-number ColE1/pMB1/pBR322/pUC origin of replication
