>Addgene plasmid #109725 | p3E-rab8a | addgene full sequence | sequence record 224042 | Addgene NGS Result
CATAGTGACTGCATATGTTGTGTTTTACAGTATTATGTAGTCTGTTTTTTATGCAAAATCTAATTTAATA
TATTGATATTTATATCATTTTACGTTTCTCGTTCAACTTTCTTGTACAAAGTGGTGGCGAAGACCTACGA
TTATTTGTTTAAACTGCTGTTAATCGGGGATTCCGGAGTCGGGAAGACCTGTGTGCTGTTCAGATTCTCA
GAGGATGCCTTTAACTCGACATTTATCTCGACGATAGGTATCGATTTCAAGATCAGGACAATAGAACTAG
ATGGCAAGAAGATAAAGTTACAGATATGGGACACGGCAGGACAGGAACGATTTCGGACGATCACGACAGC
ATATTACAGAGGTGCAATGGGTATTATGCTGGTTTATGATATCACCAATGAGAAGTCATTTGACAACATC
AAAAACTGGATCCGAAACATAGAGGAGCATGCATCAGCTGATGTGGAAAAGATGATTTTGGGGAACAAAT
GTGACATTAATGAGAAGAGGCAGGTGTCTAAAGACAGAGGCGAGAAGCTGGCGTTAGAGTACGGCATCAA
GTTCATGGAGACAAGTGCAAAGGCTAATATCAACGTTGAGAATGCTTTCTTAACACTCGCCAGAGACATA
AAAGCAAAGATGGACACAAAATTGGAGGGAAACAATCCTCAGGGCAGCAACCACGGTGTGAAAATTACCA
CTGAACAGCCGAAAAAGAGCAGCTTCTTTCGCTGTGTGCTACTGTGACAACTTTATTATACAAAGTTGGC
ATTATAAAAAAGCATTGCTTATCAATTTGTTGCAACGAACAGGTCACTATCAGTCAAAATAAAATCATTA
TTTGGAGCTCCATGGTAGCGTTAACGCGGCCGCGATATCCCCTATAGTGAGTCGTATTACATGGTCATAG
CTGTTTCCTGGCAGCTCTGGCCCGTGTCTCAAAATCTCTGATGTTACATTGCACAAGATAAAAATATATC
ATCATGAACAATAAAACTGTCTGCTTACATAAACAGTAATACAAGGGGTGTTATGAGCCATATTCAACGG
GAAACGTCGAGGCCGCGATTAAATTCCAACATGGATGCTGATTTATATGGGTATAAATGGGCTCGCGATA
ATGTCGGGCAATCAGGTGCGACAATCTATCGCTTGTATGGGAAGCCCGATGCGCCAGAGTTGTTTCTGAA
ACATGGCAAAGGTAGCGTTGCCAATGATGTTACAGATGAGATGGTCAGACTAAACTGGCTGACGGAATTT
ATGCCTCTTCCGACCATCAAGCATTTTATCCGTACTCCTGATGATGCATGGTTACTCACCACTGCGATCC
CCGGAAAAACAGCATTCCAGGTATTAGAAGAATATCCTGATTCAGGTGAAAATATTGTTGATGCGCTGGC
AGTGTTCCTGCGCCGGTTGCATTCGATTCCTGTTTGTAATTGTCCTTTTAACAGCGATCGCGTATTTCGT
CTCGCTCAGGCGCAATCACGAATGAATAACGGTTTGGTTGATGCGAGTGATTTTGATGACGAGCGTAATG
GCTGGCCTGTTGAACAAGTCTGGAAAGAAATGCATAAACTTTTGCCATTCTCACCGGATTCAGTCGTCAC
TCATGGTGATTTCTCACTTGATAACCTTATTTTTGACGAGGGGAAATTAATAGGTTGTATTGATGTTGGA
CGAGTCGGAATCGCAGACCGATACCAGGATCTTGCCATCCTATGGAACTGCCTCGGTGAGTTTTCTCCTT
CATTACAGAAACGGCTTTTTCAAAAATATGGTATTGATAATCCTGATATGAATAAATTGCAGTTTCATTT
GATGCTCGATGAGTTTTTCTAATCAGAATTGGTTAATTGGTTGTAACACTGGCAGAGCATTACGCTGACT
TGACGGGACGGCGCAAGCTCATGACCAAAATCCCTTAACGTGAGTTACGCGTCGTTCCACTGAGCGTCAG
ACCCCGTAGAAAAGATCAAAGGATCTTCTTGAGATCCTTTTTTTCTGCGCGTAATCTGCTGCTTGCAAAC
AAAAAAACCACCGCTACCAGCGGTGGTTTGTTTGCCGGATCAAGAGCTACCAACTCTTTTTCCGAAGGTA
ACTGGCTTCAGCAGAGCGCAGATACCAAATACTGTTCTTCTAGTGTAGCCGTAGTTAGGCCACCACTTCA
AGAACTCTGTAGCACCGCCTACATACCTCGCTCTGCTAATCCTGTTACCAGTGGCTGCTGCCAGTGGCGA
TAAGTCGTGTCTTACCGGGTTGGACTCAAGACGATAGTTACCGGATAAGGCGCAGCGGTCGGGCTGAACG
GGGGGTTCGTGCACACAGCCCAGCTTGGAGCGAACGACCTACACCGAACTGAGATACCTACAGCGTGAGC
TATGAGAAAGCGCCACGCTTCCCGAAGGGAGAAAGGCGGACAGGTATCCGGTAAGCGGCAGGGTCGGAAC
AGGAGAGCGCACGAGGGAGCTTCCAGGGGGAAACGCCTGGTATCTTTATAGTCCTGTCGGGTTTCGCCAC
CTCTGACTTGAGCGTCGATTTTTGTGATGCTCGTCAGGGGGGCGGAGCCTATGGAAAAACGCCAGCAACG
CGGCCTTTTTACGGTTCCTGGCCTTTTGCTGGCCTTTTGCTCACATGTTCTTTCCTGCGTTATCCCCTGA
TTCTGTGGATAACCGTATTACCGCCTTTGAGTGAGCTGATACCGCTCGCCGCAGCCGAACGACCGAGCGC
AGCGAGTCAGTGAGCGAGGAAGCGGAAGAGCGCCCAATACGCAAACCGCCTCTCCCCGCGCGTTGGCCGA
TTCATTAATGCAGCTGGCACGACAGGTTTCCCGACTGGAAAGCGGGCAGTGAGCGCAACGCAATTAATAC
GCGTACCGCTAGCCAGGAAGAGTTTGTAGAAACGCAAAAAGGCCATCCGTCAGGATGGCCTTCTGCTTAG
TTTGATGCCTGGCAGTTTATGGCGGGCGTCCTGCCCGCCACCCTCCGGGCCGTTGCTTCACAACGTTCAA
ATCCGCTCCCGGCGGATTTGTCCTACTCAGGAGAGCGTTCACCGACAAACAACAGATAAAACGAAAGGCC
CAGTCTTCCGACTGAGCCTTTCGTTTTATTTGATGCCTGGCAGTTCCCTACTCTCGCGTTAACGCTAGCA
TGGATGTTTTCCCAGTCACGACGTTGTAAAACGACGGCCAGTCTTAAGCTCGGGCCCTGCAGCTCTAGAG
CTCGAATTCTACAGGTCACTAATACCATCTAAGTAGTTGGTT
Features (pLannotate 1.2.2; 12 found; start..end, strand, type, name):
      1..125     -  protein_bind   attR2: mutant version of attR; recombination site for the Gateway® LR reaction LR Clonase™
    127..744     +  CDS            RAB8A: RAB8A_CANLF - Also known as MEL, RAB8. Experimental evidence at protein level: Swiss-Prot protein existence level 1. The small GTPases Rab are key regulators of intracellular membrane trafficking, from the formation of transport vesicles to their fusion with membranes. Rabs cycle between an inactive GDP-bound form and an active GTP-bound form that is able to recruit to membranes different sets of downstream effectors directly responsible for vesicle formation, movement, tethering and fusion. That Rab is involved in polarized vesicular trafficking and neurotransmitter release. Together with RAB
    748..768     -  protein_bind   attB3: mutant version of attB; core recombination site for the Gateway® BP reaction BP Clonase™
    759..844     -  protein_bind   attL1 (fragment): mutant version of attL; recombination site for the Gateway® LR reaction LR Clonase™
    881..899     -  promoter       T7 promoter: promoter for bacteriophage T7 RNA polymerase
   1033..1842    +  CDS            KanR: aminoglycoside phosphotransferase; aph(3')-Ia; confers resistance to kanamycin in bacteria or G418 (Geneticin®) in eukaryotes
   1989..2577    +  rep_origin     ori: high-copy-number ColE1/pMB1/pBR322/pUC origin of replication
   2760..2852    +  CDS            lacI (fragment): lac repressor; lacI; The lac repressor binds to the lac operator to inhibit transcription in E. coli. This inhibition can be relieved by adding lactose or isopropyl-β-D-thiogalactopyranoside (IPTG).
   2907..2934    -  terminator     rrnB T2 terminator: transcription terminator T2 from the E. coli rrnB gene
   3066..3109    +  terminator     rrnB T1 terminator: Escherichia coli rrnB; transcription terminator T1 from the E. coli rrnB gene
   3156..3192    -  CDS            lacZα (fragment): LacZα fragment of β-galactosidase; lacZ fragment
   3230..3259    -  protein_bind   attP2 (fragment): mutant version of attP; recombination site for the Gateway® BP reaction BP Clonase™
