[The description below was written by a language model from this plasmid's Addgene catalogue record and pLannotate feature annotations shown in this document.]
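Description:
p3E-rab8a is a 3' entry clone for multisite Gateway assembly, made by recombining the zebrafish (Danio rerio) rab8a coding sequence into the pDONR P2R-P3 donor backbone. It is a small plasmid of about 3.3 kb, maintained in E. coli at high copy from a ColE1/pUC-type origin and selected with kanamycin through the aph(3')-Ia resistance gene. Both the depositor sequence and the repository's sequencing result are the same length and carry the same features in the same order, differing only in where numbering starts. Backbone remnants include rrnB T1 and T2 terminators upstream of the recombination cassette, which insulate the insert from read-through transcription, a T7 promoter downstream of the insert pointing back toward it, and short lacI and lacZα fragments with no functional role.

The payload is a roughly 620 bp open reading frame that the annotation software matched to a mammalian RAB8A homologue, consistent with the catalogued zebrafish rab8a gene. Rab8a is a small GTPase that cycles between GDP- and GTP-bound states and regulates polarized vesicular membrane trafficking. The insert is flanked by an attR2 site on one side and by elements annotated as attB3 plus an attL fragment on the other, which is what an attL3 site in a 3' entry clone would look like to the annotator. The plasmid has no eukaryotic promoter of its own. In an LR reaction it is combined with a 5' entry clone supplying a promoter, a middle entry clone (typically a fluorescent protein or other tag) and a destination vector, placing rab8a at the 3' position so that the tag is fused to the Rab's N-terminus. The record lists it as a zebrafish plasmid, and the associated work was an in vivo cell biological screen examining T-tubule formation.
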