Addgene plasmid #109725: p3E-rab8a
Purpose: Multisite gateway vector for 3' tagging with rab8a
Depositing lab: Rob Parton. Depositing organization: University of Queensland, Institute for Molecular Bioscience. Publication: In vivo cell biological screening identifies an endocytic capture mechanism for T-tubule formation. Hall TE, Martel N, Ariotti N, Xiong Z, Lo HP, Ferguson C, Rae J, Lim YW, Parton RG. Nat Commun. 2020 Jul 24;11(1):3711. doi: 10.1038/s41467-020-17486-w. PubMed 32709891.
Backbone
  Vector backbone: pDONR p2R-p3
  Vector type: Zebrafish plasmids
Growth in bacteria
  Bacterial resistance: Kanamycin, 50 μg/mL
  Growth temperature: 37°C
  Growth strain: DH5alpha
  Copy number: High Copy
Gene/Insert
  Gene/Insert name: rab8a
  Species: D. rerio (zebrafish)
  Entrez Gene: rab8a (a.k.a. ra, rab8, zgc:162699)
  Cloning method: Gateway Cloning
Terms and licenses: Academic/Nonprofit Terms; Industry Terms: Not Available to Industry
How to cite: p3E-rab8a was a gift from Rob Parton (Addgene plasmid # 109725 ; http://n2t.net/addgene:109725 ; RRID:Addgene_109725)
